>Addgene plasmid #113406 | a4 ecto pcDNA3.1 hygro(-) | addgene full sequence | sequence record 223606 | Addgene NGS Result
GACGGATCGGGAGATCTCCCGATCCCCTATGGTGCACTCTCAGTACAATCTGCTCTGATGCCGCATAGTT
AAGCCAGTATCTGCTCCCTGCTTGTGTGTTGGAGGTCGCTGAGTAGTGCGCGAGCAAAATTTAAGCTACA
ACAAGGCAAGGCTTGACCGACAATTGCATGAAGAATCTGCTTAGGGTTAGGCGTTTTGCGCTGCTTCGCG
ATGTACGGGCCAGATATACGCGTTGACATTGATTATTGACTAGTTATTAATAGTAATCAATTACGGGGTC
ATTAGTTCATAGCCCATATATGGAGTTCCGCGTTACATAACTTACGGTAAATGGCCCGCCTGGCTGACCG
CCCAACGACCCCCGCCCATTGACGTCAATAATGACGTATGTTCCCATAGTAACGCCAATAGGGACTTTCC
ATTGACGTCAATGGGTGGAGTATTTACGGTAAACTGCCCACTTGGCAGTACATCAAGTGTATCATATGCC
AAGTACGCCCCCTATTGACGTCAATGACGGTAAATGGCCCGCCTGGCATTATGCCCAGTACATGACCTTA
TGGGACTTTCCTACTTGGCAGTACATCTACGTATTAGTCATCGCTATTACCATGGTGATGCGGTTTTGGC
AGTACATCAATGGGCGTGGATAGCGGTTTGACTCACGGGGATTTCCAAGTCTCCACCCCATTGACGTCAA
TGGGAGTTTGTTTTGGCACCAAAATCAACGGGACTTTCCAAAATGTCGTAACAACTCCGCCCCATTGACG
CAAATGGGCGGTAGGCGTGTACGGTGGGAGGTCTATATAAGCAGAGCTCTCTGGCTAACTAGAGAACCCA
CTGCTTACTGGCTTATCGAAATTAATACGACTCACTATAGGGAGACCCAAGCTGGCTAGCGTTTAAACGG
GCCCTCTAGAGCCACCATGGCTTGGGAAGCGAGGCGCGAACCCGGCCCCCGAAGGGCCGCCGTCCGGGAG
ACGGTGATGCTGTTGCTGTGCCTGGGGGTCCCGACCGGCCGCCCCTACAACGTGGACACTGAGAGCGCGC
TGCTTTACCAGGGCCCCCACAACACGCTGTTCGGCTACTCGGTCGTGCTGCACAGCCACGGGGCGAACCG
ATGGCTCCTAGTGGGTGCGCCCACTGCCAACTGGCTCGCCAACGCTTCAGTGATCAATCCCGGGGCGATT
TACAGATGCAGGATCGGAAAGAATCCCGGCCAGACGTGCGAACAGCTCCAGCTGGGTAGCCCTAATGGAG
AACCTTGTGGAAAGACTTGTTTGGAAGAGAGAGACAATCAGTGGTTGGGGGTCACACTTTCCAGACAGCC
AGGAGAAAATGGATCCATCGTGACTTGTGGGCATAGATGGAAAAATATATTTTACATAAAGAATGAAAAT
AAGCTCCCCACTGGTGGTTGCTATGGAGTGCCCCCTGATTTACGAACAGAACTGAGTAAAAGAATAGCTC
CGTGTTATCAAGATTATGTGAAAAAATTTGGAGAAAATTTTGCATCATGTCAAGCTGGAATATCCAGTTT
TTACACAAAGGATTTAATTGTGATGGGGGCCCCAGGATCATCTTACTGGACTGGCTCTCTTTTTGTCTAC
AATATAACTACAAATAAATACAAGGCTTTTTTAGACAAACAAAATCAAGTAAAATTTGGAAGTTATTTAG
GATATTCAGTCGGAGCTGGTCATTTTCGGAGCCAGCATACTACCGAAGTAGTCGGAGGAGCTCCTCAACA
TGAGCAGATTGGTAAGGCATATATATTCAGCATTGATGAAAAAGAACTAAATATCTTACATGAAATGAAA
GGTAAAAAGCTTGGATCGTACTTTGGAGCTTCTGTCTGTGCTGTGGACCTCAATGCAGATGGCTTCTCAG
ATCTGCTCGTGGGAGCACCCATGCAGAGCACCATCAGAGAGGAAGGAAGAGTGTTTGTGTACATCAACTC
TGGCTCGGGAGCAGTAATGAATGCAATGGAAACAAACCTCGTTGGAAGTGACAAATATGCTGCAAGATTT
GGGGAATCTATAGTTAATCTTGGCGACATTGACAATGATGGCTTTGAAGATGTTGCTATCGGAGCTCCAC
AAGAAGATGACTTGCAAGGTGCTATTTATATTTACAATGGCCGTGCAGATGGGATCTCGTCAACCTTCTC
ACAGAGAATTGAAGGACTTCAGATCAGCAAATCGTTAAGTATGTTTGGACAGTCTATATCAGGACAAATT
GATGCAGATAATAATGGCTATGTAGATGTAGCAGTTGGTGCTTTTCGGTCTGATTCTGCTGTCTTGCTAA
GGACAAGACCTGTAGTAATTGTTGACGCTTCTTTAAGCCACCCTGAGTCAGTAAATAGAACGAAATTTGA
CTGTGTTGAAAATGGATGGCCTTCTGTGTGCATAGATCTAACACTTTGTTTCTCATATAAGGGCAAGGAA
GTTCCAGGTTACATTGTTTTGTTTTATAACATGAGTTTGGATGTGAACAGAAAGGCAGAGTCTCCACCAA
GATTCTATTTCTCTTCTAATGGAACTTCTGACGTGATTACAGGAAGCATACAGGTGTCCAGCAGAGAAGC
TAACTGTAGAACACATCAAGCATTTATGCGGAAAGATGTGCGGGACATCCTCACCCCAATTCAGATTGAA
GCTGCTTACCACCTTGGTCCTCATGTCATCAGTAAAGCCAGTACAGAGGAATTCCCACCACTTCAGCCAA
TTCTTCAGCAGAAGAAAGAAAAAGACATAATGAAAAAAACAATAAACTTTGCAAGGTTTTGTGCCCATGA
AAATTGTTCTGCTGATTTACAGGTTTCTGCAAAGATTGGGTTTTTGAAGCCCCATGAAAATAAAACATAT
CTTGCTGTTGGGAGTATGAAGACATTGATGTTGAATGTGTCCTTGTTTAATGCTGGAGATGATGCATATG
AAACGACTCTACATGTCAAACTACCCGTGGGTCTTTATTTCATTAAGATTTTAGAGCTGGAAGAGAAGCA
AATAAACTGTGAAGTCACAGATAACTCTGGCGTGGTACAACTTGACTGCAGTATTGGCTATATATATGTA
GATCATCTCTCAAGGATAGATATTAGCTTTCTCCTGGATGTGAGCTCACTCAGCAGAGCGGAAGAGGACC
TCAGTATCACAGTGCATGCTACCTGTGAAAATGAAGAGGAAATGGACAATCTAAAGCACAGCAGAGTGAC
TGTAGCAATACCTTTAAAATATGAGGTTAAGCTGACTGTTCATGGGTTTGTAAACCCAACTTCATTTGTG
TATGGATCAAATGATGAAAATGAGCCTGAAACGTGCATGGTGGAGAAAATGAACTTAACTTTCCATGTTA
TCAACACTGGCAATAGTATGGCTCCCAATGTTAGTGTGGAAATAATGGTACCAAATTCTTTTAGCCCCCA
AACTGATAAGCTGTTCAACATTTTGGATGTCCAGACTACTACTGGAGAATGCCACTTTGAAAATTATCAA
AGAGTGTGTGCATTAGAGCAGCAAAAGAGTGCAATGCAGACCTTGAAAGGCATAGTCCGGTTCTTGTCCA
AGACTGATAAGAGGCTATTGTACTGCATAAAAGCTGATCCACATTGTTTAAATTTCTTGTGTAATTTTGG
GAAAATGGAAAGTGGAAAAGAAGCCAGTGTTCATATCCAACTGGAAGGCCGGCCATCCATTTTAGAAATG
GATGAGACTTCAGCACTCAAGTTTGAAATAAGAGCAACAGGTTTTCCAGAGCCAAATCCAAGAGTAATTG
AACTAAACAAGGATGAGAATGTTGCGCATGTTCTACTGGAAGGACTACATCATCAAAGACCCACCGGTGG
ACTGGAGAATCTTTATTTCCAAGGTGGAGAAAATGCTCAGTGCGAAAAAGAGCTCCAGGCACTTGAGAAG
GAAAATGCACAGCTGGAATGGGAATTACAAGCACTAGAGAAGGAGCTAGCTCAATGGAGCCACCCCCAGT
TCGAAAAGTAAGCTTAAGTTTAAACCGCTGATCAGCCTCGACTGTGCCTTCTAGTTGCCAGCCATCTGTT
GTTTGCCCCTCCCCCGTGCCTTCCTTGACCCTGGAAGGTGCCACTCCCACTGTCCTTTCCTAATAAAATG
AGGAAATTGCATCGCATTGTCTGAGTAGGTGTCATTCTATTCTGGGGGGTGGGGTGGGGCAGGACAGCAA
GGGGGAGGATTGGGAAGACAATAGCAGGCATGCTGGGGATGCGGTGGGCTCTATGGCTTCTGAGGCGGAA
AGAACCAGCTGGGGCTCTAGGGGGTATCCCC
[124 nt withheld, positions 4302-4425]
C
[91 nt withheld, positions 4427-4517]
A
[49 nt withheld, positions 4519-4567]
CCTTTGACGTTGGAGTCCACGTTCTTT
[37 nt withheld, positions 4595-4631]
ACCCTATCTCGGTCTATTCTTTTGATTTATAAGGGATTTTGCCGATTTCGGCCTATTGGTTAAAAAATGA
GCTGATTTAACAAAAATTTAACGCGAATTAATTCTGTGGAATGTGTGTCAGTTAGGGTGTGGAAAGTCCC
CAGGCTCCCCAGCAGGCAGAAGTATGCAAAGCATGCATCTCAATTAGTCAGCAACCAGGTGTGGAAAGTC
CCCAGGCTCCCCAGCAGGCAGAAGTATGCAAAGCATGCATCTCAATTAGTCAGCAACCATAGTCCCGCCC
CTAACTCCGCCCATCCCGCCCCTAACTCCGCCCAGTTCCGCCCATTCTCCGCCCCATGGCTGACTAATTT
TTTTTATTTATGCAGAGGCCGAGGCCGCCTCTGCCTCTGAGCTATTCCAGAAGTAGTGAGGAGGCTTTTT
TGGAGGCCTAGGCTTTTGCAAAAAGCTCCCGGGAGCTTGTATATCCATTTTCGGATCTGATCAGCACGTG
ATGAAAAAGCCTGAACTCACCGCGACGTCTGTCGAGAAGTTTCTGATCGAAAAGTTCGACAGCGTCTCCG
ACCTGATGCAGCTCTCGGAGGGCGAAGAATCTCGTGCTTTCAGCTTCGATGTAGGAGGGCGTGGATATGT
CCTGCGGGTAAATAGCTGCGCCGATGGTTTCTACAAAGATCGTTATGTTTATCGGCACTTTGCATCGGCC
GCGCTCCCGATTCCGGAAGTGCTTGACATTGGGGAATTCAGCGAGAGCCTGACCTATTGCATCTCCCGCC
GTGCACAGGGTGTCACGTTGCAAGACCTGCCTGAAACCGAACTGCCCGCTGTTCTGCAGCCGGTCGCGGA
GGCCATGGATGCGATCGCTGCGGCCGATCTTAGCCAGACGAGCGGGTTCGGCCCATTCGGACCGCAAGGA
ATCGGTCAATACACTACATGGCGTGATTTCATATGCGCGATTGCTGATCCCCATGTGTATCACTGGCAAA
CTGTGATGGACGACACCGTCAGTGCGTCCGTCGCGCAGGCTCTCGATGAGCTGATGCTTTGGGCCGAGGA
CTGCCCCGAAGTCCGGCACCTCGTGCACGCGGATTTCGGCTCCAACAATGTCCTGACGGACAATGGCCGC
ATAACAGCGGTCATTGACTGGAGCGAGGCGATGTTCGGGGATTCCCAATACGAGGTCGCCAACATCTTCT
TCTGGAGGCCGTGGTTGGCTTGTATGGAGCAGCAGACGCGCTACTTCGAGCGGAGGCATCCGGAGCTTGC
AGGATCGCCGCGGCTCCGGGCGTATATGCTCCGCATTGGTCTTGACCAACTCTATCAGAGCTTGGTTGAC
GGCAATTTCGATGATGCAGCTTGGGCGCAGGGTCGATGCGACGCAATCGTCCGATCCGGAGCCGGGACTG
TCGGGCGTACACAAATCGCCCGCAGAAGCGCGGCCGTCTGGACCGATGGCTGTGTAGAAGTACTCGCCGA
TAGTGGAAACCGACGCCCCAGCACTCGTCCGAGGGCAAAGGAATAGCACGTGCTACGAGATTTCGATTCC
ACCGCCGCCTTCTATGAAAGGTTGGGCTTCGGAATCGTTTTCCGGGACGCCGGCTGGATGATCCTCCAGC
GCGGGGATCTCATGCTGGAGTTCTTCGCCCACCCCAACTTGTTTATTGCAGCTTATAATGGTTACAAATA
AAGCAATAGCATCACAAATTTCACAAATAAAGCATTTTTTTCACTGCATTCTAGTTGTGGTTTGTCCAAA
CTCATCAATGTATCTTATCATGTCTGTATACCGTCGACCTCTAGCTAGAGCTTGGCGTAATCATGGTCAT
AGCTGTTTCCTGTGTGAAATTGTTATCCGCTCACAATTCCACACAACATACGAGCCGGAAGCATAAAGTG
TAAAGCCTGGGGTGCCTAATGAGTGAGCTAACTCACATTAATTGCGTTGCGCTCACTGCCCGCTTTCCAG
TCGGGAAACCTGTCGTGCCAGCTGCATTAATGAATCGGCCAACGCGCGGGGAGAGGCGGTTTGCGTATTG
GGCGCTCTTCCGCTTCCTCGCTCACTGACTCGCTGCGCTCGGTCGTTCGGCTGCGGCGAGCGGTATCAGC
TCACTCAAAGGCGGTAATACGGTTATCCACAGAATCAGGGGATAACGCAGGAAAGAACATGTGAGCAAAA
GGCCAGCAAAAGGCCAGGAACCGTAAAAAGGCCGCGTTGCTGGCGTTTTTCCATAGGCTCCGCCCCCCTG
ACGAGCATCACAAAAATCGACGCTCAAGTCAGAGGTGGCGAAACCCGACAGGACTATAAAGATACCAGGC
GTTTCCCCCTGGAAGCTCCCTCGTGCGCTCTCCTGTTCCGACCCTGCCGCTTACCGGATACCTGTCCGCC
TTTCTCCCTTCGGGAAGCGTGGCGCTTTCTCATAGCTCACGCTGTAGGTATCTCAGTTCGGTGTAGGTCG
TTCGCTCCAAGCTGGGCTGTGTGCACGAACCCCCCGTTCAGCCCGACCGCTGCGCCTTATCCGGTAACTA
TCGTCTTGAGTCCAACCCGGTAAGACACGACTTATCGCCACTGGCAGCAGCCACTGGTAACAGGATTAGC
AGAGCGAGGTATGTAGGCGGTGCTACAGAGTTCTTGAAGTGGTGGCCTAACTACGGCTACACTAGAAGAA
CAGTATTTGGTATCTGCGCTCTGCTGAAGCCAGTTACCTTCGGAAAAAGAGTTGGTAGCTCTTGATCCGG
CAAACAAACCACCGCTGGTAGCGGTGGTTTTTTTGTTTGCAAGCAGCAGATTACGCGCAGAAAAAAAGGA
TCTCAAGAAGATCCTTTGATCTTTTCTACGGGGTCTGACGCTCAGTGGAACGAAAACTCACGTTAAGGGA
TTTTGGTCATGAGATTATCAAAAAGGATCTTCACCTAGATCCTTTTAAATTAAAAATGAAGTTTTAAATC
AATCTAAAGTATATATGAGTAAACTTGGTCTGACAGTTACCAATGCTTAATCAGTGAGGCACCTATCTCA
GCGATCTGTCTATTTCGTTCATCCATAGTTGCCTGACTCCCCGTCGTGTAGATAACTACGATACGGGAGG
GCTTACCATCTGGCCCCAGTGCTGCAATGATACCGCGAGACCCACGCTCACCGGCTCCAGATTTATCAGC
AATAAACCAGCCAGCCGGAAGGGCCGAGCGCAGAAGTGGTCCTGCAACTTTATCCGCCTCCATCCAGTCT
ATTAATTGTTGCCGGGAAGCTAGAGTAAGTAGTTCGCCAGTTAATAGTTTGCGCAACGTTGTTGCCATTG
CTACAGGCATCGTGGTGTCACGCTCGTCGTTTGGTATGGCTTCATTCAGCTCCGGTTCCCAACGATCAAG
GCGAGTTACATGATCCCCCATGTTGTGCAAAAAAGCGGTTAGCTCCTTCGGTCCTCCGATCGTTGTCAGA
AGTAAGTTGGCCGCAGTGTTATCACTCATGGTTATGGCAGCACTGCATAATTCTCTTACTGTCATGCCAT
CCGTAAGATGCTTTTCTGTGACTGGTGAGTACTCAACCAAGTCATTCTGAGAATAGTGTATGCGGCGACC
GAGTTGCTCTTGCCCGGCGTCAATACGGGATAATACCGCGCCACATAGCAGAACTTTAAAAGTGCTCATC
ATTGGAAAACGTTCTTCGGGGCGAAAACTCTCAAGGATCTTACCGCTGTTGAGATCCAGTTCGATGTAAC
CCACTCGTGCACCCAACTGATCTTCAGCATCTTTTACTTTCACCAGCGTTTCTGGGTGAGCAAAAACAGG
AAGGCAAAATGCCGCAAAAAAGGGAATAAGGGCGACACGGAAATGTTGAATACTCATACTCTTCCTTTTT
CAATATTATTGAAGCATTTATCAGGGTTATTGTCTCATGAGCGGATACATATTTGAATGTATTTAGAAAA
ATAAACAAATAGGGGTTCCGCGCACATTTCCCCGAAAAGTGCCACCTGACGTC
Features (pLannotate 1.2.2; 21 found; start..end, strand, type, name):
     28..80      -  misc_feature   bom (fragment): basis of mobility region from pBR322
    235..614     +  enhancer       CMV enhancer: human cytomegalovirus immediate early enhancer
    615..818     +  promoter       CMV promoter: human cytomegalovirus (CMV) immediate early promoter
    814..847     +  LTR            5' LTR (truncated) (fragment): truncated 5' long terminal repeat (LTR) from HIV-1
    863..881     +  promoter       T7 promoter: promoter for bacteriophage T7 RNA polymerase
    927..3842    +  CDS            ITGA4 (fragment): ITA4_HUMAN - Also known as CD49D. Experimental evidence at protein level: Swiss-Prot protein existence level 1. Integrins alpha-4/beta-1 (VLA-4) and alpha-4/beta-7 are receptors for fibronectin. They recognize one or more domains within the alternatively spliced CS-1 and CS-5 regions of fibronectin. They are also receptors for VCAM1. Integrin alpha-4/beta-1 recognizes the sequence Q-I-D-S in VCAM1. Integrin alpha-4/beta-7 is also a receptor for MADCAM1. It recognizes the sequence L-D-T in MADCAM1. On activated endothelial cells integrin VLA-4 triggers homotypic aggregation for most VLA-4-posit
   3975..3998    +  CDS            Strep-Tag II: peptide that binds Strep-Tactin®, an engineered form of streptavidin
   4032..4256    +  polyA_signal   bGH poly(A) signal: bovine growth hormone polyadenylation signal
   4260..4281    +  promoter       SV40 promoter (fragment): SV40 enhancer and early promoter
   4302..4730    +  rep_origin     f1 ori (sequence partly withheld): f1 bacteriophage origin of replication; arrow indicates direction of (+) strand synthesis
   4744..5073    +  promoter       SV40 promoter: SV40 enhancer and early promoter
   5122..6147    +  CDS            HygR: aminoglycoside phosphotransferase from E. coli; aph(4)-Ia; confers resistance to hygromycin
   6157..6282    +  CDS            ble (fragment): BLE_KLEPN - Experimental evidence at protein level: Swiss-Prot protein existence level 1. Binding protein with a strong affinity to the bleomycin family of antibiotics. Binds to CL990; an antimitotic-antibiotic compound. From Klebsiella pneumoniae.
   6277..6398    +  polyA_signal   SV40 poly(A) signal: SV40 polyadenylation signal
   6471..6487    -  protein_bind   lac operator: The lac repressor binds to the lac operator to inhibit transcription in E. coli. This inhibition can be relieved by adding lactose or isopropyl-β-D-thiogalactopyranoside (IPTG). lac repressor encoded by lacI
   6495..6525    -  promoter       lac promoter: promoter for the E. coli lac operon
   6540..6561    -  protein_bind   CAP binding site: CAP binding activates transcription in the presence of cAMP. E. coli catabolite activator protein
   6574..6666    -  CDS            lacI (fragment): lac repressor; lacI; The lac repressor binds to the lac operator to inhibit transcription in E. coli. This inhibition can be relieved by adding lactose or isopropyl-β-D-thiogalactopyranoside (IPTG).
   6849..7437    -  rep_origin     ori: high-copy-number ColE1/pMB1/pBR322/pUC origin of replication
   7608..8468    -  CDS            AmpR: β-lactamase; bla; confers resistance to ampicillin, carbenicillin, and related antibiotics
   8469..8573    -  promoter       AmpR promoter: bla
