[The description below was written by a language model from this plasmid's Addgene catalogue record and pLannotate feature annotations shown in this document.]
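Description:
a4 ecto pcDNA3.1 hygro(-) is a mammalian expression plasmid built on the pcDNA3.1 hygro(-) backbone for producing the soluble extracellular portion of human integrin alpha 4 (ITGA4, also known as CD49d). It is maintained in E. coli at high copy through a ColE1/pUC-type origin with ampicillin selection from the β-lactamase gene, and it also carries an f1 origin for single-stranded DNA production. For selection in mammalian cells, an SV40 enhancer/early promoter drives the hygromycin resistance gene, terminated by the SV40 polyadenylation signal. The catalogue lists the total size as about 8.7 kb, while the sequenced record is 8,604 nt. The short annotated fragments (HIV-1 LTR, ble, lacI, bom) are probably backbone remnants or similarity hits rather than functional parts.

The roughly 3.1 kb insert sits between XbaI and HindIII sites, downstream of the CMV immediate early enhancer and promoter and upstream of the bovine growth hormone polyadenylation signal. A T7 promoter lies just ahead of the coding region. The annotated ITGA4 coding fragment is followed, after a gap of about 130 nt, by a C-terminal Strep-tag II for capture on Strep-Tactin resin. The unannotated gap presumably holds the C-terminal clasp and any further purification tags mentioned in the stated purpose, though the record does not detail their composition. In integrin ectodomain constructs, such a clasp typically pairs with a complementary element on a co-expressed beta subunit to hold the C-terminal ends of the heterodimer together. The beta partner is not encoded here. The plasmid is intended for secreted expression and affinity purification of alpha 4 ectodomain, and it was deposited in connection with work comparing the conformational energy landscapes that govern integrin activation.
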