Addgene plasmid #113406: a4 ecto pcDNA3.1 hygro(-)
Purpose: expression of human alpha 4 ectodomain with purification tags and C-terminal clasp
Depositing lab: Timothy Springer. Depositing organization: Boston Children's Hospital. Publication: Energy landscape differences among integrins establish the framework for understanding activation. Li J, Springer TA. J Cell Biol. 2018 Jan 2;217(1):397-412. doi: 10.1083/jcb.201701169. Epub 2017 Nov 9. PubMed 29122968.
Backbone
  Vector backbone: pcDNA3.1 hygro(-)
  Backbone manufacturer: Thermofisher
  Backbone size w/o insert (bp): 5600
  Total vector size (bp): 8700
  Vector type: Mammalian Expression
  Selectable markers: Hygromycin
Growth in bacteria
  Bacterial resistance: Ampicillin, 100 μg/mL
  Growth temperature: 37°C
  Growth strain: DH5alpha
  Copy number: High Copy
Gene/Insert
  Gene/Insert name: human alpha 4 ectodomain
  Species: H. sapiens (human)
  Insert size (bp): 3091
  Promoter: CMV
  Tag / fusion protein: Strep II tag (C terminal on insert)
  Cloning method: Restriction Enzyme; 5′ cloning site XbaI (not destroyed); 3′ cloning site HindIII (not destroyed)
  Sequencing primers: 5′ CMV forward; 3′ BGH reverse
Terms and licenses: Academic/Nonprofit Terms; Industry Terms: Not Available to Industry
How to cite: a4 ecto pcDNA3.1 hygro(-) was a gift from Timothy Springer (Addgene plasmid # 113406 ; http://n2t.net/addgene:113406 ; RRID:Addgene_113406)
